Addgene plasmid #125428: Lenti-(BB)-hPGK-KRAB-dCas9-P2A-BlastR CRY2-TSS-guide1
Purpose: CRISPR-mediated repression of CRY2. KRAB domain and Catalytically inactive Cas9 from S. pyogenes with 2A-BlastR under the hPGK promoter.
Depositing lab: Jorge Ferrer. Depositing organization: Imperial College London. Publication: Human pancreatic islet three-dimensional chromatin architecture provides insights into the genetics of type 2 diabetes. Miguel-Escalada I, Bonas-Guarch S, Cebola I, Ponsa-Cobas J, Mendieta-Esteban J, Atla G, Javierre BM, Rolando DMY, Farabella I, Morgan CC, Garcia-Hurtado J, Beucher A, Moran I, Pasquali L, Ramos-Rodriguez M, Appel EVR, Linneberg A, Gjesing AP, Witte DR, Pedersen O, Grarup N, Ravassard P, Torrents D, Mercader JM, Piemonti L, Berney T, de Koning EJP, Kerr-Conte J, Pattou F, Fedko IO, Groop L, Prokopenko I, Hansen T, Marti-Renom MA, Fraser P, Ferrer J. Nat Genet. 2019 Jun 28. pii: 10.1038/s41588-019-0457-0. doi: 10.1038/s41588-019-0457-0. PubMed 31253982.
Backbone
  Vector backbone: Lenti-(BB)-hPGK-KRAB-dCas9-P2A-BlastR
  Backbone manufacturer: Jorge Ferrer (Addgene #118155)
  Vector type: Mammalian Expression, Lentiviral, CRISPR
  Selectable markers: Blasticidin
Growth in bacteria
  Bacterial resistance: Ampicillin, 100 μg/mL
  Growth temperature: 37°C
  Growth strain: Stbl3
  Copy number: High Copy
Gene/Insert
  Gene/Insert name: KRAB-dCas9-2A-BlastR
  gRNA/shRNA sequence: GGAGCAGTCTGGACAGTCA
  Species: H. sapiens (human)
  Promoter: hPGK and U6
  Tag / fusion protein: HA (C terminal on backbone)
  Cloning method: Restriction Enzyme; 5′ cloning site Unknown (destroyed during cloning); 3′ cloning site Unknown (destroyed during cloning)
  Sequencing primers: 5′ GATCCGCCACCATGGATGC
Terms and licenses: Academic/Nonprofit Terms; Industry Terms: Not Available to Industry
How to cite: Lenti-(BB)-hPGK-KRAB-dCas9-P2A-BlastR CRY2-TSS-guide1 was a gift from Jorge Ferrer (Addgene plasmid # 125428 ; http://n2t.net/addgene:125428 ; RRID:Addgene_125428)
