[The description below was written by a language model from this plasmid's Addgene catalogue record and pLannotate feature annotations shown in this document.]
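Description:
Lenti-(BB)-hPGK-KRAB-dCas9-P2A-BlastR CRY2-TSS-guide1 is an all-in-one, self-inactivating HIV-1-based lentiviral CRISPR interference vector of about 13.4 kb, built on the depositing lab's guide-less parental backbone. It is propagated in E. coli through a high-copy ColE1/pUC-type origin with ampicillin selection (AmpR); a recombination-deficient strain is recorded for growth, as is usual for LTR-containing plasmids. The backbone also carries an f1 origin and an SV40/EM7-driven BleoR cassette that lies outside the LTRs and so is not part of the packaged genome.

The viral genome is transcribed from a CMV enhancer/promoter fused to a truncated 5' LTR and contains the Ψ packaging signal, RRE and cPPT/CTS, ending in a ΔU3 3' LTR followed by a bGH polyadenylation signal. Between the LTRs sit two expression units. A human U6 Pol III promoter drives a single guide RNA, consisting of a spacer directed at the transcription start site region of human CRY2 joined to the S. pyogenes gRNA scaffold. Downstream, the human PGK promoter drives the ZNF10 KRAB repression domain fused to Cas9, which the record describes as catalytically inactive, with a C-terminal HA tag listed in the catalogue fields. A P2A peptide links this fusion to blasticidin S deaminase, so that repressor and selection marker are produced from one transcript, and a WPRE enhances its expression.

Once delivered and selected with blasticidin, the guide recruits KRAB-dCas9 to the CRY2 promoter to silence transcription without cutting DNA. The associated publication concerns chromatin architecture and type 2 diabetes genetics in human pancreatic islets.
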