Features (pLannotate 1.2.2; 34 found; start..end, strand, type, name):
      1..76      +  misc_RNA       gRNA scaffold: guide RNA scaffold for the Streptococcus pyogenes CRISPR/Cas9 system
    107..617     +  promoter       hPGK promoter: human phosphoglycerate kinase 1 promoter
    666..851     +  CDS            KRAB: Krüppel-associated box (KRAB) transcriptional repression domain from the human zinc finger protein ZNF10 (Margolin et al., 1994)
    873..4976    +  CDS            Cas9: Cas9 (Csn1) endonuclease from the Streptococcus pyogenes Type II CRISPR/Cas system generates RNA-guided double strand breaks in DNA
   5175..5573    +  CDS            BSD: blasticidin S deaminase; Aspergillus terreus BSD; confers resistance to blasticidin
   5574..5595    +  misc_feature   MCS (fragment): pBluescript multiple cloning site
   5598..6186    +  misc_feature   WPRE: woodchuck hepatitis virus posttranscriptional regulatory element
   6237..6256    +  misc_feature   cPPT/CTS (fragment): central polypurine tract and central termination sequence of HIV-1
   6258..6491    +  LTR            3' LTR (ΔU3): self-inactivating 3' long terminal repeat (LTR) from HIV-1
   6523..6747    +  polyA_signal   bGH poly(A) signal: bovine growth hormone polyadenylation signal
   6751..6772    +  promoter       SV40 promoter (fragment): SV40 enhancer and early promoter
   6793..7221    +  rep_origin     f1 ori (sequence partly withheld): f1 bacteriophage origin of replication; arrow indicates direction of (+) strand synthesis
   7235..7564    +  promoter       SV40 promoter: SV40 enhancer and early promoter
   7612..7659    +  promoter       EM7 promoter: synthetic bacterial promoter&nbsp
   7678..8052    +  CDS            BleoR: antibiotic-binding protein; Sh ble from Streptoalloteichus hindustanus; confers resistance to bleomycin, phleomycin, and Zeocin™
   8062..8187    +  CDS            ble (fragment): BLE_KLEPN - Experimental evidence at protein level: Swiss-Prot protein existence level 1. Binding protein with a strong affinity to the bleomycin family of antibiotics. Binds to CL990; an antimitotic-antibiotic compound. From Klebsiella pneumoniae.
   8182..8303    +  polyA_signal   SV40 poly(A) signal: SV40 polyadenylation signal
   8374..8396    -  protein_bind   lac operator (fragment): The lac repressor binds to the lac operator to inhibit transcription in E. coli. This inhibition can be relieved by adding lactose or isopropyl-β-D-thiogalactopyranoside (IPTG). lac repressor encoded by lacI
   8400..8430    -  promoter       lac promoter: promoter for the E. coli lac operon
   8445..8466    -  protein_bind   CAP binding site: CAP binding activates transcription in the presence of cAMP. E. coli catabolite activator protein
   8479..8571    -  CDS            lacI (fragment): lac repressor; lacI; The lac repressor binds to the lac operator to inhibit transcription in E. coli. This inhibition can be relieved by adding lactose or isopropyl-β-D-thiogalactopyranoside (IPTG).
   8754..9342    -  rep_origin     ori: high-copy-number ColE1/pMB1/pBR322/pUC origin of replication
   9513..10373   -  CDS            AmpR: β-lactamase; bla; confers resistance to ampicillin, carbenicillin, and related antibiotics
  10374..10478   -  promoter       AmpR promoter: bla
  10537..10589   -  misc_feature   bom (fragment): basis of mobility region from pBR322
  10744..11123   +  enhancer       CMV enhancer: human cytomegalovirus immediate early enhancer
  11124..11323   +  promoter       CMV promoter: human cytomegalovirus (CMV) immediate early promoter
  11341..11521   +  LTR            5' LTR (truncated): truncated 5' long terminal repeat (LTR) from HIV-1
  11568..11693   +  misc_feature   HIV-1 Ψ: packaging signal of human immunodeficiency virus type 1
  11677..12040   +  CDS            HIV-1 gag (fragment): gag protein from human immunodeficiency virus 1; gag
  12186..12419   +  misc_feature   RRE: The Rev response element (RRE) of HIV-1 allows for Rev-dependent mRNA export from the nucleus to the cytoplasm.
  12796..12896   +  CDS            Rev (fragment): human immunodeficiency virus 1 (HIV-1) Rev protein; rev; enhances nuclear export of unspliced and incompletely spliced viral mRNAs
  12946..13063   +  misc_feature   cPPT/CTS: central polypurine tract and central termination sequence of HIV-1
  13114..13354   +  promoter       U6 promoter: RNA polymerase III promoter for human U6 snRNA
>Addgene plasmid #125428 | Lenti-(BB)-hPGK-KRAB-dCas9-P2A-BlastR CRY2-TSS-guide1 | addgene full sequence | sequence record 251262 | Addgene NGS Result
GTTTTAGAGCTAGAAATAGCAAGTTAAAATAAGGCTAGTCCGTTATCAACTTGAAAAAGTGGCACCGAGT
CGGTGCTTTTTTGAATTCGCTAGCTAGGTCTTGAAAGGGGTTGGGGTTGCGCCTTTTCCAAGGCAGCCCT
GGGTTTGCGCAGGGACGCGGCTGCTCTGGGCGTGGTTCCGGGAAACGCAGCGGCGCCGACCCTGGGTCTC
GCACATTCTTCACGTCCGTTCGCAGCGTCACCCGGATCTTCGCCGCTACCCTTGTGGGCCCCCCGGCGAC
GCTTCCTGCTCCGCCCCTAAGTCGGGAAGGTTCCTTGCGGTTCGCGGCGTGCCGGACGTGACAAACGGAA
GCCGCACGTCTCACTAGTACCCTCGCAGACGGACAGCGCCAGGGAGCAATGGCAGCGCGCCGACCGCGAT
GGGCTGTGGCCAATAGCGGCTGCTCAGCAGGGCGCGCCGAGAGCAGCGGCCGGGAAGGGGCGGTGCGGGA
GGCGGGGTGTGGGGCGGTAGTGTGGGCCCTGTTCCTGCCCGCGCGGTGTTCCGCATTCTGCAAGCCTCCG
GAGCGCACGTCGGCAGTCGGCTCCCTCGTTGACCGAATCACCGACCTCTCTCCCCAGGACCGGTGATCCG
CCACCATGGATGCTAAGTCACTAACTGCCTGGTCCCGGACACTGGTGACCTTCAAGGATGTATTTGTGGA
CTTCACCAGGGAGGAGTGGAAGCTGCTGGACACTGCTCAGCAGATCGTGTACAGAAATGTGATGCTGGAG
AACTATAAGAACCTGGTTTCCTTGGGTTATCAGCTTACTAAGCCAGATGTGATCCTCCGGTTGGAGAAGG
GAGAAGAGCCCGGCGGTTCCGGCGGAGGGTCGATGGACAAGAAGTACAGCATCGGCCTGGCCATCGGCAC
CAACTCTGTCGGCTGGGCCGTGATCACCGACGAGTACAAGGTGCCCAGCAAGAAATTCAAGGTGCTGGGC
AACACCGACCGGCACAGCATCAAGAAGAACCTGATCGGCGCCCTGCTGTTCGACAGCGGAGAAACAGCCG
AGGCCACCCGGCTGAAGAGAACCGCCAGAAGAAGATACACCAGACGGAAGAACCGGATCTGCTATCTGCA
AGAGATCTTCAGCAACGAGATGGCCAAGGTGGACGACAGCTTCTTCCACAGACTGGAAGAGTCCTTCCTG
GTGGAAGAGGATAAGAAGCACGAGCGGCACCCCATCTTCGGCAACATCGTGGACGAGGTGGCCTACCACG
AGAAGTACCCCACCATCTACCACCTGAGAAAGAAACTGGTGGACAGCACCGACAAGGCCGACCTGCGGCT
GATCTATCTGGCCCTGGCCCACATGATCAAGTTCCGGGGCCACTTCCTGATCGAGGGCGACCTGAACCCC
GACAACAGCGACGTGGACAAGCTGTTCATCCAGCTGGTGCAGACCTACAACCAGCTGTTCGAGGAAAACC
CCATCAACGCCAGCGGCGTGGACGCCAAGGCCATCCTGTCTGCCAGACTGAGCAAGAGCAGACGGCTGGA
AAATCTGATCGCCCAGCTGCCCGGCGAGAAGAAGAATGGCCTGTTCGGCAACCTGATTGCCCTGAGCCTG
GGCCTGACCCCCAACTTCAAGAGCAACTTCGACCTGGCCGAGGATGCCAAACTGCAGCTGAGCAAGGACA
CCTACGACGACGACCTGGACAACCTGCTGGCCCAGATCGGCGACCAGTACGCCGACCTGTTTCTGGCCGC
CAAGAACCTGTCCGACGCCATCCTGCTGAGCGACATCCTGAGAGTGAACACCGAGATCACCAAGGCCCCC
CTGAGCGCCTCTATGATCAAGAGATACGACGAGCACCACCAGGACCTGACCCTGCTGAAAGCTCTCGTGC
GGCAGCAGCTGCCTGAGAAGTACAAAGAGATTTTCTTCGACCAGAGCAAGAACGGCTACGCCGGCTACAT
CGATGGCGGAGCCAGCCAGGAAGAGTTCTACAAGTTCATCAAGCCCATCCTGGAAAAGATGGACGGCACC
GAGGAACTGCTCGTGAAGCTGAACAGAGAGGACCTGCTGCGGAAGCAGCGGACCTTCGACAACGGCAGCA
TCCCCCACCAGATCCACCTGGGAGAGCTGCACGCCATTCTGCGGCGGCAGGAAGATTTTTACCCATTCCT
GAAGGACAACCGGGAAAAGATCGAGAAGATCCTGACCTTCCGCATCCCCTACTACGTGGGCCCTCTGGCC
AGGGGAAACAGCAGATTCGCCTGGATGACCAGAAAGAGCGAGGAAACCATCACCCCCTGGAACTTCGAGG
AAGTGGTGGACAAGGGCGCCAGCGCCCAGAGCTTCATCGAGCGGATGACCAACTTCGATAAGAACCTGCC
CAACGAGAAGGTGCTGCCCAAGCACAGCCTGCTGTACGAGTACTTCACCGTGTACAACGAGCTGACCAAA
GTGAAATACGTGACCGAGGGAATGAGAAAGCCCGCCTTCCTGAGCGGCGAGCAGAAAAAAGCCATCGTGG
ACCTGCTGTTCAAGACCAACCGGAAAGTGACCGTGAAGCAGCTGAAAGAGGACTACTTCAAGAAAATCGA
GTGCTTCGACTCCGTGGAAATCTCCGGCGTGGAAGATCGGTTCAACGCCTCCCTGGGCACATACCACGAT
CTGCTGAAAATTATCAAGGACAAGGACTTCCTGGACAATGAGGAAAACGAGGACATTCTGGAAGATATCG
TGCTGACCCTGACACTGTTTGAGGACAGAGAGATGATCGAGGAACGGCTGAAAACCTATGCCCACCTGTT
CGACGACAAAGTGATGAAGCAGCTGAAGCGGCGGAGATACACCGGCTGGGGCAGGCTGAGCCGGAAGCTG
ATCAACGGCATCCGGGACAAGCAGTCCGGCAAGACAATCCTGGATTTCCTGAAGTCCGACGGCTTCGCCA
ACAGAAACTTCATGCAGCTGATCCACGACGACAGCCTGACCTTTAAAGAGGACATCCAGAAAGCCCAGGT
GTCCGGCCAGGGCGATAGCCTGCACGAGCACATTGCCAATCTGGCCGGCAGCCCCGCCATTAAGAAGGGC
ATCCTGCAGACAGTGAAGGTGGTGGACGAGCTCGTGAAAGTGATGGGCCGGCACAAGCCCGAGAACATCG
TGATCGAAATGGCCAGAGAGAACCAGACCACCCAGAAGGGACAGAAGAACAGCCGCGAGAGAATGAAGCG
GATCGAAGAGGGCATCAAAGAGCTGGGCAGCCAGATCCTGAAAGAACACCCCGTGGAAAACACCCAGCTG
CAGAACGAGAAGCTGTACCTGTACTACCTGCAGAATGGGCGGGATATGTACGTGGACCAGGAACTGGACA
TCAACCGGCTGTCCGACTACGATGTGGACGCTATCGTGCCTCAGAGCTTTCTGAAGGACGACTCCATCGA
TAACAAAGTGCTGACTCGGAGCGACAAGAACCGGGGCAAGAGCGACAACGTGCCCTCCGAAGAGGTCGTG
AAGAAGATGAAGAACTACTGGCGCCAGCTGCTGAATGCCAAGCTGATTACCCAGAGGAAGTTCGACAATC
TGACCAAGGCCGAGAGAGGCGGCCTGAGCGAACTGGATAAGGCCGGCTTCATCAAGAGACAGCTGGTGGA
AACCCGGCAGATCACAAAGCACGTGGCACAGATCCTGGACTCCCGGATGAACACTAAGTACGACGAGAAC
GACAAACTGATCCGGGAAGTGAAAGTGATCACCCTGAAGTCCAAGCTGGTGTCCGATTTCCGGAAGGATT
TCCAGTTTTACAAAGTGCGCGAGATCAACAACTACCACCACGCCCACGACGCCTACCTGAACGCCGTCGT
GGGAACCGCCCTGATCAAAAAGTACCCTAAGCTGGAAAGCGAGTTCGTGTACGGCGACTACAAGGTGTAC
GACGTGCGGAAGATGATCGCCAAGAGCGAGCAGGAAATCGGCAAGGCTACCGCCAAGTACTTCTTCTACA
GCAACATCATGAACTTTTTCAAGACCGAGATTACCCTGGCCAACGGCGAGATCCGGAAGCGGCCTCTGAT
CGAGACAAACGGCGAAACAGGCGAGATCGTGTGGGATAAGGGCCGGGACTTTGCCACCGTGCGGAAAGTG
CTGTCTATGCCCCAAGTGAATATCGTGAAAAAGACCGAGGTGCAGACAGGCGGCTTCAGCAAAGAGTCTA
TCCTGCCCAAGAGGAACAGCGACAAGCTGATCGCCAGAAAGAAGGACTGGGACCCTAAGAAGTACGGCGG
CTTCGACAGCCCCACCGTGGCCTATTCTGTGCTGGTGGTGGCCAAAGTGGAAAAGGGCAAGTCCAAGAAA
CTGAAGAGTGTGAAAGAGCTGCTGGGGATCACCATCATGGAAAGAAGCAGCTTCGAGAAGAATCCCATCG
ACTTTCTGGAAGCCAAGGGCTACAAAGAAGTGAAAAAGGACCTGATCATCAAGCTGCCTAAGTACTCCCT
GTTCGAGCTGGAAAACGGCCGGAAGAGAATGCTGGCCTCTGCCGGCGAACTGCAGAAGGGAAACGAACTG
GCCCTGCCCTCCAAATATGTGAACTTCCTGTACCTGGCCAGCCACTATGAGAAGCTGAAGGGCTCCCCCG
AGGATAATGAGCAGAAACAGCTGTTTGTGGAACAGCACAAACACTACCTGGACGAGATCATCGAGCAGAT
CAGCGAGTTCTCCAAGAGAGTGATCCTGGCCGACGCTAATCTGGACAAGGTGCTGAGCGCCTACAACAAG
CACAGAGACAAGCCTATCAGAGAGCAGGCCGAGAATATCATCCACCTGTTTACCCTGACCAGTCTGGGAG
CCCCTGCCGCCTTCAAGTACTTTGACACCACCATCGACCGGAAGAGGTACACCAGCACCAAAGAGGTGCT
GGACGCCACCCTGATCCACCAGAGCATCACCGGCCTGTACGAGACACGGATCGACCTGTCTCAGCTGGGA
GGCGACGCCTATCCCTATGACGTGCCCGATTATGCCAGCCTGGGCAGCGGCTCCCCCAAGAAAAAACGCA
AGGTGGAAGATCCTAAGAAAAAGCGGAAAGTGGACGGCATTGGTAGTGGGAGCAACGGCAGCAGCGGGGA
TCCGGCCGCAACAAACTTCTCTCTGCTGAAACAAGCCGGAGATGTCGAAGAGAATCCTGGACCGATGGCC
AAGCCTTTGTCTCAAGAAGAATCCACCCTCATTGAAAGAGCAACGGCTACAATCAACAGCATCCCCATCT
CTGAAGACTACAGCGTCGCCAGCGCAGCTCTCTCTAGCGACGGCCGCATCTTCACTGGTGTCAATGTATA
TCATTTTACTGGGGGACCTTGTGCAGAACTCGTGGTGCTGGGCACTGCTGCTGCTGCGGCAGCTGGCAAC
CTGACTTGTATCGTCGCGATCGGAAATGAGAACAGGGGCATCTTGAGCCCCTGCGGACGGTGCCGACAGG
TGCTTCTCGATCTGCATCCTGGGATCAAAGCCATAGTGAAGGACAGTGATGGACAGCCGACGGCAGTTGG
GATTCGTGAATTGCTGCCCTCTGGTTATGTGTGGGAGGGCTAAGAATTCGATATCAAGCTTATCGGTAAT
CAACCTCTGGATTACAAAATTTGTGAAAGATTGACTGGTATTCTTAACTATGTTGCTCCTTTTACGCTAT
GTGGATACGCTGCTTTAATGCCTTTGTATCATGCTATTGCTTCCCGTATGGCTTTCATTTTCTCCTCCTT
GTATAAATCCTGGTTGCTGTCTCTTTATGAGGAGTTGTGGCCCGTTGTCAGGCAACGTGGCGTGGTGTGC
ACTGTGTTTGCTGACGCAACCCCCACTGGTTGGGGCATTGCCACCACCTGTCAGCTCCTTTCCGGGACTT
TCGCTTTCCCCCTCCCTATTGCCACGGCGGAACTCATCGCCGCCTGCCTTGCCCGCTGCTGGACAGGGGC
TCGGCTGTTGGGCACTGACAATTCCGTGGTGTTGTCGGGGAAATCATCGTCCTTTCCTTGGCTGCTCGCC
TGTGTTGCCACCTGGATTCTGCGCGGGACGTCCTTCTGCTACGTCCCTTCGGCCCTCAATCCAGCGGACC
TTCCTTCCCGCGGCCTGCTGCCGGCTCTGCGGCCTCTTCCGCGTCTTCGCCTTCGCCCTCAGACGAGTCG
GATCTCCCTTTGGGCCGCCTCCCCGCGTCGACTTTAAGACCAATGACTTACAAGGCAGCTGTAGATCTTA
GCCACTTTTTAAAAGAAAAGGGGGGACTGGAAGGGCTAATTCACTCCCAACGAAGACAAGATCTGCTTTT
TGCTTGTACTGGGTCTCTCTGGTTAGACCAGATCTGAGCCTGGGAGCTCTCTGGCTAACTAGGGAACCCA
CTGCTTAAGCCTCAATAAAGCTTGCCTTGAGTGCTTCAAGTAGTGTGTGCCCGTCTGTTGTGTGACTCTG
GTAACTAGAGATCCCTCAGACCCTTTTAGTCAGTGTGGAAAATCTCTAGCAGGGCCCGTTTAAACCCGCT
GATCAGCCTCGACTGTGCCTTCTAGTTGCCAGCCATCTGTTGTTTGCCCCTCCCCCGTGCCTTCCTTGAC
CCTGGAAGGTGCCACTCCCACTGTCCTTTCCTAATAAAATGAGGAAATTGCATCGCATTGTCTGAGTAGG
TGTCATTCTATTCTGGGGGGTGGGGTGGGGCAGGACAGCAAGGGGGAGGATTGGGAAGACAATAGCAGGC
ATGCTGGGGATGCGGTGGGCTCTATGGCTTCTGAGGCGGAAAGAACCAGCTGGGGCTCTAGGGGGTATCC
CC
[124 nt withheld, positions 6793-6916]
C
[91 nt withheld, positions 6918-7008]
A
[49 nt withheld, positions 7010-7058]
CCTTTGACGTTGGAGTCCACGTTCTTT
[37 nt withheld, positions 7086-7122]
ACCCTATCTCGGTCTATTCTTTTGATTTATAAGGGATTTTGCCGATTTCGGCCTATTGGTTAAAAAATGA
GCTGATTTAACAAAAATTTAACGCGAATTAATTCTGTGGAATGTGTGTCAGTTAGGGTGTGGAAAGTCCC
CAGGCTCCCCAGCAGGCAGAAGTATGCAAAGCATGCATCTCAATTAGTCAGCAACCAGGTGTGGAAAGTC
CCCAGGCTCCCCAGCAGGCAGAAGTATGCAAAGCATGCATCTCAATTAGTCAGCAACCATAGTCCCGCCC
CTAACTCCGCCCATCCCGCCCCTAACTCCGCCCAGTTCCGCCCATTCTCCGCCCCATGGCTGACTAATTT
TTTTTATTTATGCAGAGGCCGAGGCCGCCTCTGCCTCTGAGCTATTCCAGAAGTAGTGAGGAGGCTTTTT
TGGAGGCCTAGGCTTTTGCAAAAAGCTCCCGGGAGCTTGTATATCCATTTTCGGATCTGATCAGCACGTG
TTGACAATTAATCATCGGCATAGTATATCGGCATAGTATAATACGACAAGGTGAGGAACTAAACCATGGC
CAAGTTGACCAGTGCCGTTCCGGTGCTCACCGCGCGCGACGTCGCCGGAGCGGTCGAGTTCTGGACCGAC
CGGCTCGGGTTCTCCCGGGACTTCGTGGAGGACGACTTCGCCGGTGTGGTCCGGGACGACGTGACCCTGT
TCATCAGCGCGGTCCAGGACCAGGTGGTGCCGGACAACACCCTGGCCTGGGTGTGGGTGCGCGGCCTGGA
CGAGCTGTACGCCGAGTGGTCGGAGGTCGTGTCCACGAACTTCCGGGACGCCTCCGGGCCGGCCATGACC
GAGATCGGCGAGCAGCCGTGGGGGCGGGAGTTCGCCCTGCGCGACCCGGCCGGCAACTGCGTGCACTTCG
TGGCCGAGGAGCAGGACTGACACGTGCTACGAGATTTCGATTCCACCGCCGCCTTCTATGAAAGGTTGGG
CTTCGGAATCGTTTTCCGGGACGCCGGCTGGATGATCCTCCAGCGCGGGGATCTCATGCTGGAGTTCTTC
GCCCACCCCAACTTGTTTATTGCAGCTTATAATGGTTACAAATAAAGCAATAGCATCACAAATTTCACAA
ATAAAGCATTTTTTTCACTGCATTCTAGTTGTGGTTTGTCCAAACTCATCAATGTATCTTATCATGTCTG
TATACCGTCGACCTCTAGCTAGAGCTTGGCGTAATCATGGTCATAGCTGTTTCCTGTGTGAAATTGTTAT
CCGCTCACAATTCCACACAACATACGAGCCGGAAGCATAAAGTGTAAAGCCTGGGGTGCCTAATGAGTGA
GCTAACTCACATTAATTGCGTTGCGCTCACTGCCCGCTTTCCAGTCGGGAAACCTGTCGTGCCAGCTGCA
TTAATGAATCGGCCAACGCGCGGGGAGAGGCGGTTTGCGTATTGGGCGCTCTTCCGCTTCCTCGCTCACT
GACTCGCTGCGCTCGGTCGTTCGGCTGCGGCGAGCGGTATCAGCTCACTCAAAGGCGGTAATACGGTTAT
CCACAGAATCAGGGGATAACGCAGGAAAGAACATGTGAGCAAAAGGCCAGCAAAAGGCCAGGAACCGTAA
AAAGGCCGCGTTGCTGGCGTTTTTCCATAGGCTCCGCCCCCCTGACGAGCATCACAAAAATCGACGCTCA
AGTCAGAGGTGGCGAAACCCGACAGGACTATAAAGATACCAGGCGTTTCCCCCTGGAAGCTCCCTCGTGC
GCTCTCCTGTTCCGACCCTGCCGCTTACCGGATACCTGTCCGCCTTTCTCCCTTCGGGAAGCGTGGCGCT
TTCTCATAGCTCACGCTGTAGGTATCTCAGTTCGGTGTAGGTCGTTCGCTCCAAGCTGGGCTGTGTGCAC
GAACCCCCCGTTCAGCCCGACCGCTGCGCCTTATCCGGTAACTATCGTCTTGAGTCCAACCCGGTAAGAC
ACGACTTATCGCCACTGGCAGCAGCCACTGGTAACAGGATTAGCAGAGCGAGGTATGTAGGCGGTGCTAC
AGAGTTCTTGAAGTGGTGGCCTAACTACGGCTACACTAGAAGAACAGTATTTGGTATCTGCGCTCTGCTG
AAGCCAGTTACCTTCGGAAAAAGAGTTGGTAGCTCTTGATCCGGCAAACAAACCACCGCTGGTAGCGGTG
GTTTTTTTGTTTGCAAGCAGCAGATTACGCGCAGAAAAAAAGGATCTCAAGAAGATCCTTTGATCTTTTC
TACGGGGTCTGACGCTCAGTGGAACGAAAACTCACGTTAAGGGATTTTGGTCATGAGATTATCAAAAAGG
ATCTTCACCTAGATCCTTTTAAATTAAAAATGAAGTTTTAAATCAATCTAAAGTATATATGAGTAAACTT
GGTCTGACAGTTACCAATGCTTAATCAGTGAGGCACCTATCTCAGCGATCTGTCTATTTCGTTCATCCAT
AGTTGCCTGACTCCCCGTCGTGTAGATAACTACGATACGGGAGGGCTTACCATCTGGCCCCAGTGCTGCA
ATGATACCGCGAGACCCACGCTCACCGGCTCCAGATTTATCAGCAATAAACCAGCCAGCCGGAAGGGCCG
AGCGCAGAAGTGGTCCTGCAACTTTATCCGCCTCCATCCAGTCTATTAATTGTTGCCGGGAAGCTAGAGT
AAGTAGTTCGCCAGTTAATAGTTTGCGCAACGTTGTTGCCATTGCTACAGGCATCGTGGTGTCACGCTCG
TCGTTTGGTATGGCTTCATTCAGCTCCGGTTCCCAACGATCAAGGCGAGTTACATGATCCCCCATGTTGT
GCAAAAAAGCGGTTAGCTCCTTCGGTCCTCCGATCGTTGTCAGAAGTAAGTTGGCCGCAGTGTTATCACT
CATGGTTATGGCAGCACTGCATAATTCTCTTACTGTCATGCCATCCGTAAGATGCTTTTCTGTGACTGGT
GAGTACTCAACCAAGTCATTCTGAGAATAGTGTATGCGGCGACCGAGTTGCTCTTGCCCGGCGTCAATAC
GGGATAATACCGCGCCACATAGCAGAACTTTAAAAGTGCTCATCATTGGAAAACGTTCTTCGGGGCGAAA
ACTCTCAAGGATCTTACCGCTGTTGAGATCCAGTTCGATGTAACCCACTCGTGCACCCAACTGATCTTCA
GCATCTTTTACTTTCACCAGCGTTTCTGGGTGAGCAAAAACAGGAAGGCAAAATGCCGCAAAAAAGGGAA
TAAGGGCGACACGGAAATGTTGAATACTCATACTCTTCCTTTTTCAATATTATTGAAGCATTTATCAGGG
TTATTGTCTCATGAGCGGATACATATTTGAATGTATTTAGAAAAATAAACAAATAGGGGTTCCGCGCACA
TTTCCCCGAAAAGTGCCACCTGACGTCGACGGATCGGGAGATCTCCCGATCCCCTATGGTGCACTCTCAG
TACAATCTGCTCTGATGCCGCATAGTTAAGCCAGTATCTGCTCCCTGCTTGTGTGTTGGAGGTCGCTGAG
TAGTGCGCGAGCAAAATTTAAGCTACAACAAGGCAAGGCTTGACCGACAATTGCATGAAGAATCTGCTTA
GGGTTAGGCGTTTTGCGCTGCTTCGCGATGTACGGGCCAGATATACGCGTTGACATTGATTATTGACTAG
TTATTAATAGTAATCAATTACGGGGTCATTAGTTCATAGCCCATATATGGAGTTCCGCGTTACATAACTT
ACGGTAAATGGCCCGCCTGGCTGACCGCCCAACGACCCCCGCCCATTGACGTCAATAATGACGTATGTTC
CCATAGTAACGCCAATAGGGACTTTCCATTGACGTCAATGGGTGGAGTATTTACGGTAAACTGCCCACTT
GGCAGTACATCAAGTGTATCATATGCCAAGTACGCCCCCTATTGACGTCAATGACGGTAAATGGCCCGCC
TGGCATTATGCCCAGTACATGACCTTATGGGACTTTCCTACTTGGCAGTACATCTACGTATTAGTCATCG
CTATTACCATGGTGATGCGGTTTTGGCAGTACATCAATGGGCGTGGATAGCGGTTTGACTCACGGGGATT
TCCAAGTCTCCACCCCATTGACGTCAATGGGAGTTTGTTTTGGCACCAAAATCAACGGGACTTTCCAAAA
TGTCGTAACAACTCCGCCCCATTGACGCAAATGGGCGGTAGGCGTGTACGGTGGGAGGTCTATATAAGCA
GCGCGTTTTGCCTGTACTGGGTCTCTCTGGTTAGACCAGATCTGAGCCTGGGAGCTCTCTGGCTAACTAG
GGAACCCACTGCTTAAGCCTCAATAAAGCTTGCCTTGAGTGCTTCAAGTAGTGTGTGCCCGTCTGTTGTG
TGACTCTGGTAACTAGAGATCCCTCAGACCCTTTTAGTCAGTGTGGAAAATCTCTAGCAGTGGCGCCCGA
ACAGGGACTTGAAAGCGAAAGGGAAACCAGAGGAGCTCTCTCGACGCAGGACTCGGCTTGCTGAAGCGCG
CACGGCAAGAGGCGAGGGGCGGCGACTGGTGAGTACGCCAAAAATTTTGACTAGCGGAGGCTAGAAGGAG
AGAGATGGGTGCGAGAGCGTCAGTATTAAGCGGGGGAGAATTAGATCGCGATGGGAAAAAATTCGGTTAA
GGCCAGGGGGAAAGAAAAAATATAAATTAAAACATATAGTATGGGCAAGCAGGGAGCTAGAACGATTCGC
AGTTAATCCTGGCCTGTTAGAAACATCAGAAGGCTGTAGACAAATACTGGGACAGCTACAACCATCCCTT
CAGACAGGATCAGAAGAACTTAGATCATTATATAATACAGTAGCAACCCTCTATTGTGTGCATCAAAGGA
TAGAGATAAAAGACACCAAGGAAGCTTTAGACAAGATAGAGGAAGAGCAAAACAAAAGTAAGACCACCGC
ACAGCAAGCGGCCGCTGATCTTCAGACCTGGAGGAGGAGATATGAGGGACAATTGGAGAAGTGAATTATA
TAAATATAAAGTAGTAAAAATTGAACCATTAGGAGTAGCACCCACCAAGGCAAAGAGAAGAGTGGTGCAG
AGAGAAAAAAGAGCAGTGGGAATAGGAGCTTTGTTCCTTGGGTTCTTGGGAGCAGCAGGAAGCACTATGG
GCGCAGCGTCAATGACGCTGACGGTACAGGCCAGACAATTATTGTCTGGTATAGTGCAGCAGCAGAACAA
TTTGCTGAGGGCTATTGAGGCGCAACAGCATCTGTTGCAACTCACAGTCTGGGGCATCAAGCAGCTCCAG
GCAAGAATCCTGGCTGTGGAAAGATACCTAAAGGATCAACAGCTCCTGGGGATTTGGGGTTGCTCTGGAA
AACTCATTTGCACCACTGCTGTGCCTTGGAATGCTAGTTGGAGTAATAAATCTCTGGAACAGATTTGGAA
TCACACGACCTGGATGGAGTGGGACAGAGAAATTAACAATTACACAAGCTTAATACACTCCTTAATTGAA
GAATCGCAAAACCAGCAAGAAAAGAATGAACAAGAATTATTGGAATTAGATAAATGGGCAAGTTTGTGGA
ATTGGTTTAACATAACAAATTGGCTGTGGTATATAAAATTATTCATAATGATAGTAGGAGGCTTGGTAGG
TTTAAGAATAGTTTTTGCTGTACTTTCTATAGTGAATAGAGTTAGGCAGGGATATTCACCATTATCGTTT
CAGACCCACCTCCCAACCCCGAGGGGACCCGACAGGCCCGAAGGAATAGAAGAAGAAGGTGGAGAGAGAG
ACAGAGACAGATCCATTCGATTAGTGAACGGATCGGCACTGCGTGCGCCAATTCTGCAGACAAATGGCAG
TATTCATCCACAATTTTAAAAGAAAAGGGGGGATTGGGGGGTACAGTGCAGGGGAAAGAATAGTAGACAT
AATAGCAACAGACATACAAACTAAAGAATTACAAAAACAAATTACAAAAATTCAAAATTTTCGGGTTTAT
TACAGGGACAGCAGAGATCCAGTTTGGTTAATTAAGGTACCGAGGGCCTATTTCCCATGATTCCTTCATA
TTTGCATATACGATACAAGGCTGTTAGAGAGATAATTAGAATTAATTTGACTGTAAACACAAAGATATTA
GTACAAAATACGTGACGTAGAAAGTAATAATTTCTTGGGTAGTTTGCAGTTTTAAAATTATGTTTTAAAA
TGGACTATCATATGCTTACCGTAACTTGAAAGTATTTCGATTTCTTGGCTTTATATATCTTGTGGAAAGG
ACGAAACACCGGGAGCAGTCTGGACAGTCA
