>Addgene plasmid #125428 | Lenti-(BB)-hPGK-KRAB-dCas9-P2A-BlastR CRY2-TSS-guide1 | depositor partial sequence | sequence record 240034 | Guide RNA, gRNA scaffold
GGGAGCAGTCTGGACAGTCAGTTTTAGAGCTAGAAATAGCAAGTTAAAATAAGGCTAGTCCGTTATCAAC
TTGAAAAAGTGGCACCGAGTCGGTGCTTTTTTGAATTCGCTAGCTAGGTCTTGAAAGGGGTTGGGGTTGC
GCCTTTTCCAAGGCCNCCCTGGGNTTGCCCANNNNCNNGNNTGNTCNGNNNGNGNNNCCGGNAAACGCAN
NGNNGCCNANNCNGNG
